Addgene plasmid #227562: pEPHS1CB0004
Purpose: Level 1 - Position 1 with 35S promoter and terminator for plant expression, with mutations in CDS
Depositing lab: Nicola Patron. Depositing organization: Earlham Institute. Publication: Biosynthesis and bioactivity of anti-inflammatory triterpenoids in Calendula officinalis. Golubova D, Salmon M, Su H, Tansley C, Kaithakottil GG, Linsmith G, Schudoma C, Swarbreck D, O'Connell MA, Patron NJ. Nat Commun. 2025 Jul 28;16(1):6941. doi: 10.1038/s41467-025-62269-w. PubMed 40721615.
Backbone
  Vector backbone: pICH47732
  Vector type: Plant Expression
Growth in bacteria
  Bacterial resistance: Ampicillin, 100 μg/mL
  Growth temperature: 37°C
  Growth strain: DH5alpha
  Copy number: High Copy
Gene/Insert
  Gene/Insert name: 35Sshort_TMV_CoTXSS (P751A)_35S
  Species: Calendula officinalis
  Mutation: P751A, BsaI sites removed by silent mutation
  Promoter: 35Sshort_TMV (pICH51277)
  Cloning method: Restriction Enzyme; 5′ cloning site BsaI (destroyed during cloning); 3′ cloning site BsaI (destroyed during cloning)
Terms and licenses: Academic/Nonprofit Terms; Industry Terms: Not Available to Industry
How to cite: pEPHS1CB0004 was a gift from Nicola Patron (Addgene plasmid # 227562 ; http://n2t.net/addgene:227562 ; RRID:Addgene_227562)
