[The description below was written by a language model from this plasmid's Addgene catalogue record and pLannotate feature annotations shown in this document.]
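Description:
pEPHS1CB0004 is a Level 1, Position 1 Golden Gate (MoClo-style) plant expression plasmid built in the pICH47732 acceptor backbone. It is a binary vector: the transcription unit sits between nopaline-type left and right T-DNA border repeats, so it can be transferred into plant cells by Agrobacterium. The backbone carries both a high-copy ColE1/pUC-type origin for propagation in E. coli and the broad-host-range IncP oriV with its trfA replication initiator, which supports maintenance in Agrobacterium. Selection in bacteria is by ampicillin resistance (β-lactamase). No plant selectable marker is annotated within the T-DNA.

The payload is a single transcription unit in which a short CaMV 35S promoter, followed by the tobacco mosaic virus Ω 5′ leader acting as a translational enhancer, drives the coding sequence CoTXSS from Calendula officinalis, terminated by the CaMV 35S polyadenylation signal. The coding sequence carries a P751A substitution, and its internal BsaI sites were removed by silent mutation so that the parts could be assembled by BsaI-based cloning, which destroys the flanking sites in the product. The automated annotation labels this roughly 2.3 kb open reading frame by similarity to dammarenediol II synthase from Panax ginseng, which suggests an oxidosqualene cyclase-type triterpene synthase, although the record does not define the gene's function. The short "SET1" and "TetR" fragment hits are probably incidental matches rather than functional elements.

The construct comes from work on triterpenoid biosynthesis in Calendula. It appears suited to constitutive expression of this point-mutant enzyme in plants, either directly or after assembly into a higher-level multigene construct.
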