Features (pLannotate 1.2.2; 14 found; start..end, strand, type, name):
    157..261     -  promoter       AmpR promoter: bla
    348..979     -  rep_origin     oriV: incP origin of replication
   1071..1095    +  misc_feature   LB T-DNA repeat: left border repeat from nopaline C58 T-DNA
   1281..1626    +  promoter       CaMV 35S promoter: strong constitutive promoter from cauliflower mosaic virus
   1578..1624    +  promoter       minimal CaMV 35S promoter: minimal 35S promoter from cauliflower mosaic virus
   1655..1708    +  misc_feature   TMV Ω: translational enhancer from the tobacco mosaic virus 5'-leader sequence (Gallie et al., 1988)
   1717..4041    +  CDS            DDS: DADIS_PANGI - Also known as DS
   4062..4079    +  CDS            SET1 (fragment): solubility-enhancement tag derived from T7 phage gene 10B
   4114..4288    +  polyA_signal   CaMV poly(A) signal: cauliflower mosaic virus polyadenylation signal
   4333..4357    +  misc_feature   RB T-DNA repeat: right border repeat from nopaline C58 T-DNA
   4469..4489    -  CDS            TetR (fragment): tetracycline resistance regulatory protein; tetR
   4516..5661    -  CDS            trfA: TRFA_ECOLX - Experimental evidence at protein level: Swiss-Prot protein existence level 1. Also involved in plasmid copy number control, promoting intermolecular coupling of protein bound iterons at oriV, which inhibits replication initiation. From Escherichia coli.
   5997..6585    -  rep_origin     ori: high-copy-number ColE1/pMB1/pBR322/pUC origin of replication
   6756..156     -  CDS            AmpR (across the origin): β-lactamase; bla; confers resistance to ampicillin, carbenicillin, and related antibiotics
>Addgene plasmid #227562 | pEPHS1CB0004 | addgene full sequence | sequence record 455273 | Addgene NGS Result
ACCGCTGTTGAGATCCAGTTCGATGTAACCCACTCGTGCACCCAACTGATCTTCAGCATCTTTTACTTTC
ACCAGCGTTTCTGGGTGAGCAAAAACAGGAAGGCAAAATGCCGCAAAAAAGGGAATAAGGGCGACACGGA
AATGTTGAATACTCATACTCTTCCTTTTTCAATATTATTGAAGCATTTATCAAGGTTATTGTCTCATGAG
CGGATACATATTTGAATGTATTTAGAAAAATAAACAAATAGGGGTTCCGCGCACGAATTGGCCAGCGCTG
CCATTTTTGGGGTGAGGCCGTTCGCGGCCGAGGGGCGCAGCCCCTGGGGGGATGGGAGGCCCGCGTTAGC
GGGCCGGGAGGGTTCGAGAAGGGGGGGCACCCCCCTTCGGCGTGCGCGGTCACGCGCACAGGGCGCAGCC
CTGGTTAAAAACAAGGTTTATAAATATTGGTTTAAAAGCAGGTTAAAAGACAGGTTAGCGGTGGCCGAAA
AACGGGCGGAAACCCTTGCAAATGCTGGATTTTCTGCCTGTGGACAGCCCCTCAAATGTCAATAGGTGCG
CCCCTCATCTGTCAGCACTCTGCCCCTCAAGTGTCAAGGATCGCGCCCCTCATCTGTCAGTAGTCGCGCC
CCTCAAGTGTCAATACCGCAGGGCACTTATCCCCAGGCTTGTCCACATCATCTGTGGGAAACTCGCGTAA
AATCAGGCGTTTTCGCCGATTTGCGAGGCTGGCCAGCTCCACGTCGCCGGCCGAAATCGAGCCTGCCCCT
CATCTGTCAACGCCGCGCCGGGTGAGTCGGCCCCTCAAGTGTCAACGTCCGCCCCTCATCTGTCAGTGAG
GGCCAAGTTTTCCGCGAGGTATCCACAACGCCGGCGGCCGCGGTGTCTCGCACACGGCTTCGACGGCGTT
TCTGGCGCGTTTGCAGGGCCATAGACGGCCGCCAGCCCAGCGGCGAGGGCAACCAGCCCGGTGAGCGTCG
CAAAGGAGATCCTGATCTGACTGATGGGCTGCCTGTATCGAGTGGTGATTTTGTGCCGAGCTGCCGGTCG
GGGAGCTGTTGGCTGGCTGGTGGCAGGATATATTGTGGTGTAAACAAATTGACGCTTAGACAACTTAATA
ACACATTGCGGACGTTTTTAATGTACTGGGGTGGATGCAGTGGGCCCCACTCTGTGAAGACAATGCCGAA
TTCGGATCCGGAGGTCAACATGGTGGAGCACGACACTCTGGTCTACTCCAAAAATGTCAAAGATACAGTC
TCAGAAGATCAAAGGGCTATTGAGACTTTTCAACAAAGGATAATTTCGGGAAACCTCCTCGGATTCCATT
GCCCAGCTATCTGTCACTTCATCGAAAGGACAGTAGAAAAGGAAGGTGGCTCCTACAAATGCCATCATTG
CGATAAAGGAAAGGCTATCATTCAAGATCTCTCTGCCGACAGTGGTCCCAAAGATGGACCCCCACCCACG
AGGAGCATCGTGGAAAAAGAAGAGGTTCCAACCACGTCTACAAAGCAAGTGGATTGATGTGACATCTCCA
CTGACGTAAGGGATGACGCACAATCCCACTATCCTTCGCAAGACCCTTCCTCTATATAAGGAAGTTCATT
TCATTTGGAGAGGACACGCTCGAGTATAAGAGCTCATTTTTACAACAATTACCAACAACAACAAACAACA
AACAACATTACAATTACATTTACAATTATCGATACAATGTGGAAATTAAAAATTGGTGAAAAAAATGGAA
AGCTGGAAATTGGTGACGGAAATGGCGATGAATATTTGTATAGTACCAACAATTTCGTAGGGAGACAAAC
ATGGGAGTTTGATCCAAGTGCAGGCACACAGGAAGAACGTGACCAAATCGAAAGGATTCGAGAGCAATTC
TTGAACAATAAGAAGAAACTCGATATCCATTGTTGTGGTGACTTGCTCATGCGAACCCAGCTTATCAAGG
AAAGCCAGATTGATCTTACTAGCGAACTTCTAGTGAGACTCAAAGATGAAGAAGATGTTAACTATGAAGC
TGTGACAATGGCGGTAAAAAAAGCGGTCCTCTTGAACCGTGCAATTCAAGCTTGGGACGGTCATTGGCCA
GCTGAAAATGCCGGTCCCCTTTTTTTTACCCCTCCTCTGATAATTGCCTTGTACATTAGTGGTACAGTGG
ATACAATTTTAACAAAAGAACACCAAAAGGAGATGATTCGCTACATGTACATCCATCAGAATGAAGATGG
AGGATGGGGATTCTATATATCGGGGAAAAGCACGATGATTGGAAGTGCATTGAACTATGTGGCTCTAAGA
CTTCTTGGAGAAGCTTCACCAACTGATGATGATGACATTGGTGCTCTTGCTAGAGGCCATAAATGGATAT
TTGATCACGGCGGTGCTACATCCATCCCTTCATGGGGCAAGGTTTATCTCGCGGTGCTTGGGGTATATGA
ATGGGAAGGCTGCAATCCTCTGCCTCCTGAATTTTGGCTATTTCCTTCCTTTTTGCCTTATCATCCAGCA
AAAATGTGGTGTTACTGTAGAACGACATACATGCCGATGTCACACTTGTATGGTAAAAGCTACCATGGGC
CTATTACTGATCTTGTTTTGTCTTTAAGAAAAGAGATTCACACCCTTCCTTACCACCAGATTAACTGGAA
CAAACAACGACATAATTGTTGTAAGTTGGATCTATACTACCCTCATTCTTCCATACAAGATATGTTATGG
GATAGTCTGCACTATTTTTGTGAACCACTTGTCAAAAAATGGCCCTTGAATAAGCTAAGAGAGAAGGGAC
TCAAAAGAGTGGTTGACCTAATGCGTTATGGATCCGAAGAAGGACGTTACATAGGCATGGGTTGTGTTGA
CAAGGCTTTACAAATGATGTGTTTTTATGCCGAGGATCCAAATGGGATTGACTTCAAACACCACCTGGCT
AGAGTCCCTGATTACTTGTGGCTGGCAGAAGATGGTATGAAGATGCAAAGTTTCGGTAGTCAGTTATGGG
ATTGCACTCTTGTAACTCAAGCAATTATGGCCAGTAATATGGTTGATGAGTATGGAGATTCACTCAAAAA
AGCCCACTTTTACTTAAAACAGTCACAGATTAAAGAGAACCCTAAAGGCGATTTCACAAAAATGTGTCGT
TTATTCACGAAAGGGGCATGGACTTTCTCTGATCAAGACCATGGATGGGTTGTATCAGATTGCACTGCAG
AAGCTTTGATTTGTTTATTGGCATTGTCACAAATGCCACAAGATATTGCGGGCGAAAAGGCTGAAGTTGA
TAGATTATATGATGCTGTGAATGTCCTCCTTTACCTACAAAGTCCTGAAAGTGGTGGTTTCGCTATTTGG
GAGCCACCAGTTCCAAAACCATATTTACAGATGTTGAACCCTTCAGAACTTTTTGCAGACATAGTGGTTG
AGAAAGAGCATGTTGAATGTACTGGATCCATAATCCAAGCATTGAATTCATTCAAAAATCTGCACCCACG
ACACCGTGAGAAAGAAATAGAAGCTGCTATCGAGAAAGGCATACGTTTTTTGGAAAACAAACAACAAAAT
GATGGTTCATGGTACGGTTATTGGGGTATTTGTTTTCTCTATGGCACATTTTTTGTGCTGCAAGGTTTAG
TATCATGCGGGAAAACATATGAAAATAGTGAAACCGTTCGAAAAGCTGTCAATTTTTTGCTCTCAACACA
GAATTCAGAAGGTGGTTGGGGAGAGAGTTTTGAGTCATGCCCTCAAGAGAAATTCATACCTTTGGAAGGA
AATAGAACAAATTTGGTGCAAACTTCATGGGCCATGCTTGGACTTCTCTATGGTGGACAGGTTGAAAGGG
ATGTAACACCGTTACACAAGGCAGCAAAATTGCTCATTAATGGACAATTGGATAATGGAGATTTTCCTCA
ACAGGAAATAACGGGAGTGTACATGAAAAACTGCATGTTACATTATGCAGAATATAGGAACACTTTTCCG
TTATGGGCGTTAGGAGAATACCGCAACCGTGTTTGGTTGCCAAAGCAACAAGTCGGTTCGTAAGTCGACC
GGCTGCTAACAAAGCCCGAGCTTCTCTAGCTAGAGTCGATCGACAAGCTCGAGTTTCTCCATAATAATGT
GTGAGTAGTTCCCAGATAAGGGAATTAGGGTTCCTATAGGGTTTCGCTCATGTGTTGAGCATATAAGAAA
CCCTTAGTATGTATTTGTATTTGTAAAATACTTCTATCAATAAAATTTCTAATTCCTAAAACCAAAATCC
AGTACTAAAATCCAGATCGCTGCAATTGTCTTCTGCACGAAGTGGTTTAAACTATCAGTGTTTGACAGGA
TATATTGGCGGGTAAACCTAAGAGAAAAGAGCGTTTATTAGAATAATCGGATATTTAAAAGGGCGTGAAA
AGGTTTATCCGTTCGTCCATTTGTATGTGCATGCCAACCACAGGGTTCCCCAGATCAGGCGCTGGCTGCT
GAACCCCCAGCCGGAACTGACCCCACAAGGCCCTAGCGTTTGCAATGCACCAGGTCATCATTGACCCAGG
CGTGTTCCACCAGGCCGCTGCCTCGCAACTCTTCGCAGGCTTCGCCGACCTGCTCGCGCCACTTCTTCAC
GCGGGTGGAATCCGATCCGCACATGAGGCGGAAGGTTTCCAGCTTGAGCGGGTACGGCTCCCGGTGCGAG
CTGAAATAGTCGAACATCCGTCGGGCCGTCGGCGACAGCTTGCGGTACTTCTCCCATATGAATTTCGTGT
AGTGGTCGCCAGCAAACAGCACGACGATTTCCTCGTCGATCAGGACCTGGCAACGGGACGTTTTCTTGCC
ACGGTCCAGGACGCGGAAGCGGTGCAGCAGCGACACCGATTCCAGGTGCCCAACGCGGTCGGACGTGAAG
CCCATCGCCGTCGCCTGTAGGCGCGACAGGCATTCCTCGGCCTTCGTGTAATACCGGCCATTGATCGACC
AGCCCAGGTCCTGGCAAAGCTCGTAGAACGTGAAGGTGATCGGCTCGCCGATAGGGGTGCGCTTCGCGTA
CTCCAACACCTGCTGCCACACCAGTTCGTCATCGTCGGCCCGCAGCTCGACGCCGGTGTAGGTGATCTTC
ACGTCCTTGTTGACGTGGAAAATGACCTTGTTTTGCAGCGCCTCGCGCGGGATTTTCTTGTTGCGCGTGG
TGAACAGGGCAGAGCGGGCCGTGTCGTTTGGCATCGCTCGCATCGTGTCCGGCCACGGCGCAATATCGAA
CAAGGAAAGCTGCATTTCCTTGATCTGCTGCTTCGTGTGTTTCAGCAACGCGGCCTGCTTGGCCTCGCTG
ACCTGTTTTGCCAGGTCCTCGCCGGCGGTTTTTCGCTTCTTGGTCGTCATAGTTCCTCGCGTGTCGATGG
TCATCGACTTCGCCAAACCTGCCGCCTCCTGTTCAAGACGACGCGAACGCTCCACGGCGGCCGATGGCGC
GGGCAGGGCAGGGGGAGCCAGTTGCACGCTGTCGCGCTCGATCTTGGCCGTAGCTTGCTGGACCATCGAG
CCGACGGACTGGAAGGTTTCGCGGGGCGCACGCATGACGGTGCGGCTTGCGATGGTTTCGGCATCCTCGG
CGGAAAACCCCGCGTCGATCAGTTCTTGCCTGTATGCCTTCCGGTCAAACGTCCGATTCATTCACCCTCC
TTGCGGGATTGCCCCGACTCACGCCGGGGCAATGTGCCCTTATTCCTGATTTGACCCGCCTGGTGCCTTG
GTGTCCAGATAATCCACCTTATCGGCAATGAAGTCGGTCCCGTAGACCGTCTGGCCGTCCTTCTCGTACT
TGGTATTCCGAATCTTGCCCTGCACGAATACCAGCGACCCCTTGCCCAAATACTTGCCGTGGGCCTCGGC
CTGAGAGCCAAAACACTTGATGCGGAAGAAGTCGGTGCGCTCCTGCTTGTCGCCGGCATCGTTGCGCCAC
ATCTAGGATCTGCCAGGAACCGTAAAAAGGCCGCGTTGCTGGCGTTTTTCCATAGGCTCCGCCCCCCTGA
CGAGCATCACAAAAATCGACGCTCAAGTCAGAGGTGGCGAAACCCGACAGGACTATAAAGATACCAGGCG
TTTCCCCCTGGAAGCTCCCTCGTGCGCTCTCCTGTTCCGACCCTGCCGCTTACCGGATACCTGTCCGCCT
TTCTCCCTTCGGGAAGCGTGGCGCTTTCTCATAGCTCACGCTGTAGGTATCTCAGTTCGGTGTAGGTCGT
TCGCTCCAAGCTGGGCTGTGTGCACGAACCCCCCGTTCAGCCCGACCGCTGCGCCTTATCCGGTAACTAT
CGTCTTGAGTCCAACCCGGTAAGACACGACTTATCGCCACTGGCAGCAGCCACTGGTAACAGGATTAGCA
GAGCGAGGTATGTAGGCGGTGCTACAGAGTTCTTGAAGTGGTGGCCTAACTACGGCTACACTAGAAGAAC
AGTATTTGGTATCTGCGCTCTGCTGAAGCCAGTTACCTTCGGAAAAAGAGTTGGTAGCTCTTGATCCGGC
AAACAAACCACCGCTGGTAGCGGTGGTTTTTTTGTTTGCAAGCAGCAGATTACGCGCAGAAAAAAAGGAT
CTCAAGAAGATCCTTTGATCTTTTCTACGGGGTCTGACGCTCAGTGGAACGAAAACTCACGTTAAGGGAT
TTTGGTCATGAGATTATCAAAAAGGATCTTCACCTAGATCCTTTTAAATTAAAAATGAAGTTTTAAATCA
ATCTAAAGTATATATGAGTAAACTTGGTCTGACAGTTACCAATGCTTAATCAGTGAGGCACCTATCTCAG
CGATCTGTCTATTTCGTTCATCCATAGTTGCCTGACTCCCCGTCGTGTAGATAACTACGATACGGGAGGG
CTTACCATCTGGCCCCAGTGCTGCAATGATACCGCGAGAACCACGCTCACCGGCTCCAGATTTATCAGCA
ATAAACCAGCCAGCCGGAAGGGCCGAGCGCAGAAGTGGTCCTGCAACTTTATCCGCCTCCATCCAGTCTA
TTAATTGTTGCCGGGAAGCTAGAGTAAGTAGTTCGCCAGTTAATAGTTTGCGCAACGTTGTTGCCATTGC
TACAGGCATCGTGGTGTCACGCTCGTCGTTTGGTATGGCTTCATTCAGCTCCGGTTCCCAACGATCAAGG
CGAGTTACATGATCCCCCATGTTGTGCAAAAAAGCGGTTAGCTCCTTCGGTCCTCCGATCGTTGTCAGAA
GTAAGTTGGCCGCAGTGTTATCACTCATGGTTATGGCAGCACTGCATAATTCTCTTACTGTCATGCCATC
CGTAAGATGCTTTTCTGTGACTGGTGAGTACTCAACCAAGTCATTCTGAGAATAGTGTATGCGGCGACCG
AGTTGCTCTTGCCCGGCGTCAATACGGGATAATACCGCGCCACATAGCAGAACTTTAAAAGTGCTCATCA
TTGGAAAACGTTCTTCGGGGCGAAAACTCTCAAGGATCTT
